>Addgene plasmid #64614 | GSK3beta (K85A)-pcw107-V5 | depositor partial sequence | sequence record 108683 | Depositor Insert Sequence
ATGTCAGGGCGGCCCAGAACCACCTCCTTTGCGGAGAGCTGCAAGCCGGTGCAGCAGCCTTCAGCTTTTG
GCAGCATGAAAGTTAGCAGAGACAAGGACGGCAGCAAGGTGACAACAGTGGTGGCAACTCCTGGGCAGGG
TCCAGACAGGCCACAAGAAGTCAGCTATACAGACACTAAAGTGATTGGAAATGGATCATTTGGTGTGGTA
TATCAAGCCAAACTTTGTGATTCAGGAGAACTGGTCGCCATCGCGAAAGTATTGCAGGACAAGAGATTTA
AGAATCGAGAGCTCCAGATCATGAGAAAGCTAGATCACTGTAACATAGTCCGATTGCGTTATTTCTTCTA
CTCCAGTGGTGAGAAGAAAGATGAGGTCTATCTTAATCTGGTGCTGGACTATGTTCCGGAAACAGTATAC
AGAGTTGCCAGACACTATAGTCGAGCCAAACAGACGCTCCCTGTGATTTATGTCAAGTTGTATATGTATC
AGCTGTTCCGAAGTTTAGCCTATATCCATTCCTTTGGAATCTGCCATCGGGATATTAAACCGCAGAACCT
CTTGTTGGATCCTGATACTGCTGTATTAAAACTCTGTGACTTTGGAAGTGCAAAGCAGCTGGTCCGAGGA
GAACCCAATGTTTCGTATATCTGTTCTCGGTACTATAGGGCACCAGAGTTGATCTTTGGAGCCACTGATT
ATACCTCTAGTATAGATGTATGGTCTGCTGGCTGTGTGTTGGCTGAGCTGTTACTAGGACAACCAATATT
TCCAGGGGATAGTGGTGTGGATCAGTTGGTAGAAATAATCAAGGTCCTGGGAACTCCAACAAGGGAGCAA
ATCAGAGAAATGAACCCAAACTACACAGAATTTAAATTCCCTCAAATTAAGGCACATCCTTGGACTAAGG
TCTTCCGACCCCGAACTCCACCGGAGGCAATTGCACTGTGTAGCCGTCTGCTGGAGTATACACCAACTGC
CCGACTAACACCACTGGAAGCTTGTGCACATTCATTTTTTGATGAATTACGGGACCCAAATGTCAAACTA
CCAAATGGGCGAGACACACCTGCACTCTTCAACTTCACCACTCAAGAACTGTCAAGTAATCCACCTCTGG
CTACCATCCTTATTCCTCCTCATGCTCGGATTCAAGCAGCTGCTTCAACCCCCACAAATGCCACAGCAGC
GTCAGATGCTAATACTGGAGACCGTGGACAGACCAATAATGCTGCTTCTGCATCAGCTTCCAACTCCACC
TGA
