>Addgene plasmid #64614 | GSK3beta (K85A)-pcw107-V5 | addgene partial sequence | sequence record 110677 | hPGK-F 5'-GTGTTCCGCATTCTGCAAG-3'
TCACCGACCTCTCTCCCCAGGGGCTAGCATCGATGGATCAACAAGTTTGTACAAAAAAGTTGGCAAGCGC
GGCGGCGGCACCATGTCAGGGCGGCCCAGAACCACCTCCTTTGCGGAGAGCTGCAAGCCGGTGCAGCAGC
CTTCAGCTTTTGGCAGCATGAAAGTTAGCAGAGACAAGGACGGCAGCAAGGTGACAACAGTGGTGGCAAC
TCCTGGGCAGGGTCCAGACAGGCCACAAGAAGTCAGCTATACAGACACTAAAGTGATTGGAAATGGATCA
TTTGGTGTGGTATATCAAGCCAAACTTTGTGATTCAGGAGAACTGGTCGCCATCGCGAAAGTATTGCAGG
ACAAGAGATTTAAGAATCGAGAGCTCCAGATCATGAGAAAGCTAGATCACTGTAACATAGTCCGATTGCG
TTATTTCTTCTACTCCAGTGGTGAGAAGAAAGATGAGGTCTATCTTAATCTGGTGCTGGACTATGTTCCG
GAAACAGTATACAGAGTTGCCAGACACTATAGTCGAGCCAAACAGACGCTCCCTGTGATTTATGTCAAGT
TGTATATGTATCAGCTGTTCCGAAGTTTAGCCTATATCCATTCCTTTGGAATCTGCCATCGGGATATTAA
ACCGCAGAACCTCTTGTTGGATCCTGATACTGCTGTATTAAAACTCTGTGACTTTGGAAGTGCAAAGCAG
CTGGTCCGAGGAGAACCCAATGTTTCGTATATCTGTTCTCGGTACTATAGGGCACCAGAGTTGATCTTTG
GAGCCACTGATTATACCTCTAGTATAGATGTATGGTCTGCTGGCTGTGTGTTGGCTGAGCTG
