>Addgene plasmid #64614 | GSK3beta (K85A)-pcw107-V5 | addgene partial sequence | sequence record 110679 | WPRE-R 5'-CATAGCGTAAAAGGAGCAACA-3'
GTAATCCAGAGGTTGATTGTCGACTTAACGCGGTCATTACTACGTAGAATCGAGACCGAGGAGAGGGTTA
GGGATAGGCTTACCACCGGTAACCACTTTGTACAAGAAAGTTGGCAAGGTGGAGTTGGAAGCTGATGCAG
AAGCAGCATTATTGGTCTGTCCACGGTCTCCAGTATTAGCATCTGACGCTGCTGTGGCATTTGTGGGGGT
TGAAGCAGCTGCTTGAATCCGAGCATGAGGAGGAATAAGGATGGTAGCCAGAGGTGGATTACTTGACAGT
TCTTGAGTGGTGAAGTTGAAGAGTGCAGGTGTGTCTCGCCCATTTGGTAGTTTGACATTTGGGTCCCGTA
ATTCATCAAAAAATGAATGTGCACAAGCTTCCAGTGGTGTTAGTCGGGCAGTTGGTGTATACTCCAGCAG
ACGGCTACACAGTGCAATTGCCTCCGGTGGAGTTCGGGGTCGGAAGACCTTAGTCCAAGGATGTGCCTTA
ATTTGAGGGAATTTAAATTCTGTGTAGTTTGGGTTCATTTCTCTGATTTGCTCCCTTGTTGGAGTTCCCA
GGACCTTGATTATTTCTACCAACTGATCCACACCACTATCCCCTGGAAATATTGGTTGTCCTAGTAACAG
CTCAGCCAACACACAGCCAGCAGACCATACATCTATACTAGAGGTATAATCAGTGGCTCCAAAGATCAAC
TCTGGTGCCCTATAGTACCGAGAACAGATATACGAAACATTGGGTTCTCCTCGGACCAGCTGCTTTGCAC
TTCCAAAGTCACAGAG
