[The description below was written by a language model from this plasmid's Addgene catalogue record.]
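Description:
GSK3beta (K85A)-pcw107-V5 is a lentiviral expression plasmid built on the pcw107 (V5) backbone, which is about 9.2 kb without insert. It carries the human GSK3B open reading frame (about 1.26 kb), encoding glycogen synthase kinase 3 beta with a K85A substitution. The plasmid is propagated in bacteria under ampicillin selection, in a recombination-deficient strain of the kind usually used to keep lentiviral repeat sequences stable. Transduced mammalian cells are selected with puromycin. The record does not state which promoter drives the puromycin marker, and no feature table is available to confirm the origin of replication, LTRs or packaging elements.

The insert was introduced by Gateway recombination and is expressed from the PGK promoter, a moderate-strength constitutive promoter. This fits the stated aim of producing roughly physiological rather than strongly overexpressed protein levels once the construct is delivered as lentivirus. The backbone supplies a C-terminal V5 epitope tag fused to the GSK3B coding sequence, which allows the exogenous protein to be detected with anti-V5 reagents. The use of a WPRE-directed sequencing primer suggests that a woodchuck hepatitis virus post-transcriptional regulatory element lies downstream of the insert, where it would enhance transcript expression. A short four-nucleotide barcode sits just upstream of the coding sequence start and identifies the construct.

K85 is the conserved ATP-binding lysine in the kinase domain, so K85A is generally regarded as a kinase-inactivating change, although the record itself does not describe its functional consequence. The GSK3B sequence was derived in part from an earlier deposited plasmid. The construct belongs to a collection of pathway-modulating lentiviral constructs used to screen for signalling pathways that can confer resistance to anticancer drugs.
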