Addgene plasmid #64614: GSK3beta (K85A)-pcw107-V5
Purpose: when used to produce lentivirus, express physiological levels of insert
Depositing lab: David Sabatini & Kris Wood. Depositing organization: Whitehead Institute for Biomedical Research. Publication: Systematic identification of signaling pathways with potential to confer anticancer drug resistance. Martz CA, Ottina KA, Singleton KR, Jasper JS, Wardell SE, Peraza-Penton A, Anderson GR, Winter PS, Wang T, Alley HM, Kwong LN, Cooper ZA, Tetzlaff M, Chen PL, Rathmell JC, Flaherty KT, Wargo JA, McDonnell DP, Sabatini DM, Wood KC. Sci Signal. 2014 Dec 23;7(357):ra121. doi: 10.1126/scisignal.aaa1877. PubMed 25538079.
Backbone
  Vector backbone: pcw107 (V5)
  Backbone manufacturer: John Doench/Kathleen Ottina
  Backbone size w/o insert (bp): 9240
  Vector type: Lentiviral
  Selectable markers: Puromycin
Growth in bacteria
  Bacterial resistance: Ampicillin, 100 μg/mL
  Growth temperature: 37°C
  Growth strain: Stbl3
  Copy number: Unknown
Gene/Insert
  Gene/Insert name: GSK3B (alt name: NM_001146156.1)
  Species: H. sapiens (human)
  Insert size (bp): 1263
  Mutation: K85A
  Entrez Gene: GSK3B
  Promoter: PGK
  Tag / fusion protein: V5 (C terminal on backbone)
  Cloning method: Gateway Cloning
  Sequencing primers: 5′ hPGK-F; 3′ WPRE-R
Resource information
  A portion of this plasmid was derived from a plasmid made by: Jim Woodgett (Addgene plasmid # 14755)
Terms and licenses: Academic/Nonprofit Terms; Industry Terms: Not Available to Industry
Depositor comments: AAGC (N-term barcode, 17 nt upstream of CDS start). Working name: CTK-E2-V5
How to cite: GSK3beta (K85A)-pcw107-V5 was a gift from David Sabatini & Kris Wood (Addgene plasmid # 64614 ; http://n2t.net/addgene:64614 ; RRID:Addgene_64614)
